Addgene plasmid #174610: PB713B-pCMV-MITD-NeoMini-T2A-tCD19-WPRE
Purpose: PiggyBack transposon expressing a fusion of a tandem minigene antigens in KRAS, BRAF and CMV fused to an endosomal targeting sequence and translationally linked to human truncated CD19
Depositing lab: Stanley Riddell. Depositing organization: Fred Hutchinson Cancer Center. Publication: A therapeutic cancer vaccine delivers antigens and adjuvants to lymphoid tissues using genetically modified T cells. Veatch JR, Singhi N, Srivastava S, Szeto JL, Jesernig B, Stull SM, Fitzgibbon M, Sarvothama M, Yechan-Gunja S, James SE, Riddell SR. J Clin Invest. 2021 Aug 16;131(16):e144195. doi: 10.1172/JCI144195. PubMed 34396986.
Backbone
  Vector backbone: MP71
  Vector type: Mammalian Expression
Growth in bacteria
  Bacterial resistance: Ampicillin, 100 μg/mL
  Growth temperature: 37°C
  Growth strain: DH5alpha
  Copy number: Unknown
Gene/Insert
  Gene/Insert name: human CD19, antigen minigene
  Species: H. sapiens (human)
Terms and licenses: Academic/Nonprofit Terms; Industry Terms: Not Available to Industry
How to cite: PB713B-pCMV-MITD-NeoMini-T2A-tCD19-WPRE was a gift from Stanley Riddell (Addgene plasmid # 174610 ; http://n2t.net/addgene:174610 ; RRID:Addgene_174610)
