[The description below was written by a language model from this plasmid's Addgene catalogue record and pLannotate feature annotations shown in this document.]
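Description:
PB713B-pCMV-MITD-NeoMini-T2A-tCD19-WPRE is a 7.9 kb mammalian expression plasmid described as a piggyBac transposon for delivering an antigen cassette into cells. It is propagated in E. coli through a high-copy ColE1/pUC-type origin with ampicillin selection (AmpR with its bla promoter). It also carries an f1 origin and remnants of a lac/lacZα cloning region. The catalogue lists MP71 as the backbone, whereas the name points to a PB713B-type piggyBac vector. The automated feature table does not call the transposon terminal repeats. It does show unannotated stretches on either side of the expression cassette, bordered by short fragments matched to a phage lambda gene that look like stuffer sequence. No mammalian drug-selection marker is annotated.

The payload is a single CMV enhancer/promoter-driven open reading frame, followed by a WPRE to boost transcript expression and a bGH polyadenylation signal. A short HLA class I-derived fragment, consistent with a signal peptide, comes first. It is followed by a tandem minigene whose annotated pieces include BRAF, CMV pp65 (UL83) and a fragment matched to an ErbB-family sequence. The KRAS segment stated in the purpose field is not separately annotated. A second HLA class I fragment follows, corresponding to the MITD trafficking domain, which routes the fusion into the endosomal pathway to favour antigen processing and presentation. A T2A ribosomal-skipping peptide, named in the construct title, links this antigen fusion to truncated human CD19. Truncated CD19 is a surface marker that typically allows modified cells to be detected or enriched. The associated work concerns a therapeutic cancer vaccine that uses genetically modified T cells to carry antigens to lymphoid tissue. Transposition would require a piggyBac transposase, which is not encoded here.
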