Features (pLannotate 1.2.2; 24 found; start..end, strand, type, name):
    235..823     -  rep_origin     ori: high-copy-number ColE1/pMB1/pBR322/pUC origin of replication
    994..1854    -  CDS            AmpR: β-lactamase; bla; confers resistance to ampicillin, carbenicillin, and related antibiotics
   1855..1959    -  promoter       AmpR promoter: bla
   2012..2440    -  rep_origin     f1 ori (sequence partly withheld): f1 bacteriophage origin of replication; arrow indicates direction of (+) strand synthesis
   2445..2600    -  CDS            lacZα (fragment): LacZα fragment of β-galactosidase; lacZ fragment
   2602..2721    +  CDS            B (fragment): PORTL_LAMBD - Experimental evidence at protein level: Swiss-Prot protein existence level 1. Forms the portal vertex of the capsid (PubMed:6228056, PubMed:6232391). This portal plays critical roles in head assembly, genome packaging, neck/tail attachment, and genome ejection (Probable). The portal protein multimerizes as a single ring-shaped homododecamer arranged around a central channel (PubMed:6232391). Binds to the terminase subunits to form the packaging machine (PubMed:7799432). From Escherichia phage lambda (Bacteriophage lambda).
   3232..3611    +  enhancer       CMV enhancer: human cytomegalovirus immediate early enhancer
   3612..3815    +  promoter       CMV promoter: human cytomegalovirus (CMV) immediate early promoter
   3811..3844    +  LTR            5' LTR (truncated) (fragment): truncated 5' long terminal repeat (LTR) from HIV-1
   3860..3878    +  promoter       T7 promoter: promoter for bacteriophage T7 RNA polymerase
   3904..3981    +  CDS            HLA-G (fragment): HLAG_HUMAN - Also known as HLA-6.0, HLAG. Experimental evidence at protein level: Swiss-Prot protein existence level 1. [Isoform 7]: Likely does not bind B2M and presents peptides. From Homo sapiens (Human).
   3991..4143    +  CDS            Braf (fragment): BRAF_MOUSE - Also known as B-raf. Experimental evidence at protein level: Swiss-Prot protein existence level 1. Involved in the transduction of mitogenic signals from the cell membrane to the nucleus. Phosphorylates MAP2K1, and thereby activates the MAP kinase signal transduction pathway. May play a role in the postsynaptic responses of hippocampal neurons. From Mus musculus (Mouse).
   4204..4269    +  CDS            UL83 (fragment): PP65_HCMVT - Experimental evidence at protein level: Swiss-Prot protein existence level 1. Forms part of the matrix of the HCMV virion. From Human cytomegalovirus (strain Towne) (HHV-5) (Human herpesvirus 5).
   4285..4380    +  CDS            V-ERBB (fragment): ERBB_ALV - Experimental evidence at transcript level: Swiss-Prot protein existence level 2. From Avian leukosis virus (ALV).
   4450..4662    +  CDS            HLA-B (fragment): HLAB_HUMAN - Also known as HLAB. Experimental evidence at protein level: Swiss-Prot protein existence level 1. Allele B*67:01: Displays peptides sharing a common signature motif, namely a Pro residue at position 2 and Leu anchor residue at the C-terminus. From Homo sapiens (Human).
   4735..5703    +  CDS            CD19 (fragment): CD19_HUMAN - Experimental evidence at protein level: Swiss-Prot protein existence level 1. Functions as coreceptor for the B-cell antigen receptor complex (BCR) on B-lymphocytes. Decreases the threshold for activation of downstream signaling pathways and for triggering B-cell responses to antigens (PubMed:2463100, PubMed:1373518, PubMed:16672701). Activates signaling pathways that lead to the activation of phosphatidylinositol 3-kinase and the mobilization of intracellular Ca(2+) stores (PubMed:9382888, PubMed:9317126, PubMed:12387743, PubMed:16672701). Is not required for early steps during B
   5721..5757    +  misc_feature   MCS (fragment): pBluescript multiple cloning site
   5757..6345    +  misc_feature   WPRE: woodchuck hepatitis virus posttranscriptional regulatory element
   6369..6593    +  polyA_signal   bGH poly(A) signal: bovine growth hormone polyadenylation signal
   7271..7738    +  CDS            B (fragment): PORTL_LAMBD - Experimental evidence at protein level: Swiss-Prot protein existence level 1. Forms the portal vertex of the capsid (PubMed:6228056, PubMed:6232391). This portal plays critical roles in head assembly, genome packaging, neck/tail attachment, and genome ejection (Probable). The portal protein multimerizes as a single ring-shaped homododecamer arranged around a central channel (PubMed:6232391). Binds to the terminase subunits to form the packaging machine (PubMed:7799432). From Escherichia phage lambda (Bacteriophage lambda).
   7776..7792    -  protein_bind   lac operator: The lac repressor binds to the lac operator to inhibit transcription in E. coli. This inhibition can be relieved by adding lactose or isopropyl-β-D-thiogalactopyranoside (IPTG). lac repressor encoded by lacI
   7800..7830    -  promoter       lac promoter: promoter for the E. coli lac operon
   7845..7866    -  protein_bind   CAP binding site: CAP binding activates transcription in the presence of cAMP. E. coli catabolite activator protein
   7879..52      -  CDS            lacI (fragment) (across the origin): lac repressor; lacI; The lac repressor binds to the lac operator to inhibit transcription in E. coli. This inhibition can be relieved by adding lactose or isopropyl-β-D-thiogalactopyranoside (IPTG).
>Addgene plasmid #174610 | PB713B-pCMV-MITD-NeoMini-T2A-tCD19-WPRE | addgene full sequence | sequence record 344455 | Addgene NGS Result
GCATTAATGAATCGGCCAACGCGCGGGGAGAGGCGGTTTGCGTATTGGGCGCTCTTCCGCTTCCTCGCTC
ACTGACTCGCTGCGCTCGGTCGTTCGGCTGCGGCGAGCGGTATCAGCTCACTCAAAGGCGGTAATACGGT
TATCCACAGAATCAGGGGATAACGCAGGAAAGAACATGTGAGCAAAAGGCCAGCAAAAGGCCAGGAACCG
TAAAAAGGCCGCGTTGCTGGCGTTTTTCCATAGGCTCCGCCCCCCTGACGAGCATCACAAAAATCGACGC
TCAAGTCAGAGGTGGCGAAACCCGACAGGACTATAAAGATACCAGGCGTTTCCCCCTGGAAGCTCCCTCG
TGCGCTCTCCTGTTCCGACCCTGCCGCTTACCGGATACCTGTCCGCCTTTCTCCCTTCGGGAAGCGTGGC
GCTTTCTCATAGCTCACGCTGTAGGTATCTCAGTTCGGTGTAGGTCGTTCGCTCCAAGCTGGGCTGTGTG
CACGAACCCCCCGTTCAGCCCGACCGCTGCGCCTTATCCGGTAACTATCGTCTTGAGTCCAACCCGGTAA
GACACGACTTATCGCCACTGGCAGCAGCCACTGGTAACAGGATTAGCAGAGCGAGGTATGTAGGCGGTGC
TACAGAGTTCTTGAAGTGGTGGCCTAACTACGGCTACACTAGAAGAACAGTATTTGGTATCTGCGCTCTG
CTGAAGCCAGTTACCTTCGGAAAAAGAGTTGGTAGCTCTTGATCCGGCAAACAAACCACCGCTGGTAGCG
GTGGTTTTTTTGTTTGCAAGCAGCAGATTACGCGCAGAAAAAAAGGATCTCAAGAAGATCCTTTGATCTT
TTCTACGGGGTCTGACGCTCAGTGGAACGAAAACTCACGTTAAGGGATTTTGGTCATGAGATTATCAAAA
AGGATCTTCACCTAGATCCTTTTAAATTAAAAATGAAGTTTTAAATCAATCTAAAGTATATATGAGTAAA
CTTGGTCTGACAGTTACCAATGCTTAATCAGTGAGGCACCTATCTCAGCGATCTGTCTATTTCGTTCATC
CATAGTTGCCTGACTCCCCGTCGTGTAGATAACTACGATACGGGAGGGCTTACCATCTGGCCCCAGTGCT
GCAATGATACCGCGAGACCCACGCTCACCGGCTCCAGATTTATCAGCAATAAACCAGCCAGCCGGAAGGG
CCGAGCGCAGAAGTGGTCCTGCAACTTTATCCGCCTCCATCCAGTCTATTAATTGTTGCCGGGAAGCTAG
AGTAAGTAGTTCGCCAGTTAATAGTTTGCGCAACGTTGTTGCCATTGCTACAGGCATCGTGGTGTCACGC
TCGTCGTTTGGTATGGCTTCATTCAGCTCCGGTTCCCAACGATCAAGGCGAGTTACATGATCCCCCATGT
TGTGCAAAAAAGCGGTTAGCTCCTTCGGTCCTCCGATCGTTGTCAGAAGTAAGTTGGCCGCAGTGTTATC
ACTCATGGTTATGGCAGCACTGCATAATTCTCTTACTGTCATGCCATCCGTAAGATGCTTTTCTGTGACT
GGTGAGTACTCAACCAAGTCATTCTGAGAATAGTGTATGCGGCGACCGAGTTGCTCTTGCCCGGCGTCAA
TACGGGATAATACCGCGCCACATAGCAGAACTTTAAAAGTGCTCATCATTGGAAAACGTTCTTCGGGGCG
AAAACTCTCAAGGATCTTACCGCTGTTGAGATCCAGTTCGATGTAACCCACTCGTGCACCCAACTGATCT
TCAGCATCTTTTACTTTCACCAGCGTTTCTGGGTGAGCAAAAACAGGAAGGCAAAATGCCGCAAAAAAGG
GAATAAGGGCGACACGGAAATGTTGAATACTCATACTCTTCCTTTTTCAATATTATTGAAGCATTTATCA
GGGTTATTGTCTCATGAGCGGATACATATTTGAATGTATTTAGAAAAATAAACAAATAGGGGTTCCGCGC
ACATTTCCCCGAAAAGTGCCACCTAAATTGTAAGCGTTAATATTTTGTTAAAATTCGCGTTAAATTTTTG
TTAAATCAGCTCATTTTTTAACCAATAGGCCGAAATCGGCAAAATCCCTTATAAATCAAAAGAATAGACC
GAGATAGGGT
[37 nt withheld, positions 2111-2147]
AAAGAACGTGGACTCCAACGTCAAAGG
[49 nt withheld, positions 2175-2223]
T
[91 nt withheld, positions 2225-2315]
G
[124 nt withheld, positions 2317-2440]
CCCATTCGCCATTCAGGCTGCGCAACTGTTGGGAAGGGCGATCGGTGCGGGCCTCTTCGCTATTACGCCA
GCTGGCGAAAGGGGGATGTGCTGCAAGGCGATTAAGTTGGGTAACGCCAGGGTTTTCCCAGTCACGACGT
TGTAAAACGACGGCCAGTGAGCGCGCCTCGTTCATTCACGTTTTTGAACCCGTGGAGGACGGGCAGACTC
GCGGTGCAAATGTGTTTTACAGCGTGATGGAGCAGATGAAGATGCTCGACACGCTGCAGAACACGCAGCT
AGATTAACCCTAGAAAGATAATCATATTGTGACGTACGTTAAAGATAATCATGCGTAAAATTGACGCATG
TGTTTTATCGGTCTGTATATCGAGGTTTATTTATTAATTTGAATAGATATTAAGTTTTATTATATTTACA
CTTACATACTAATAATAAATTCAACAAACAATTTATTTATGTTTATTTATTTATTAAAAAAAACAAAAAC
TCAAAATTTCTTCTATAAAGTAACAAAACTTTTATGAGGGACAGCCCCCCCCCAAAGCCCCCAGGGATGT
AATTACGTCCCTCCCCCGCTAGGGGGCAGCAGCGAGCCGCCCGGGGCTCCGCTCCGGTCCGGCGCTCCCC
CCGCATCCCCGAGCCGGCAGCGTGCGGGGACAGCCCGGGCACGGGGAAGGTGGCACGGGATCGCTTTCCT
CTGAACGCTTCTCGCTGCTCTTTGAGCCTGCAGACACCTGGGGGGATACGGGGAAAAGGCCTCCACGGCC
ACTAGTTGAAAGACCCCACGCGACATTGATTATTGACTAGTTATTAATAGTAATCAATTACGGGGTCATT
AGTTCATAGCCCATATATGGAGTTCCGCGTTACATAACTTACGGTAAATGGCCCGCCTGGCTGACCGCCC
AACGACCCCCGCCCATTGACGTCAATAATGACGTATGTTCCCATAGTAACGCCAATAGGGACTTTCCATT
GACGTCAATGGGTGGAGTATTTACGGTAAACTGCCCACTTGGCAGTACATCAAGTGTATCATATGCCAAG
TACGCCCCCTATTGACGTCAATGACGGTAAATGGCCCGCCTGGCATTATGCCCAGTACATGACCTTATGG
GACTTTCCTACTTGGCAGTACATCTACGTATTAGTCATCGCTATTACCATGGTGATGCGGTTTTGGCAGT
ACATCAATGGGCGTGGATAGCGGTTTGACTCACGGGGATTTCCAAGTCTCCACCCCATTGACGTCAATGG
GAGTTTGTTTTGGCACCAAAATCAACGGGACTTTCCAAAATGTCGTAACAACTCCGCCCCATTGACGCAA
ATGGGCGGTAGGCGTGTACGGTGGGAGGTCTATATAAGCAGAGCTCTCTGGCTAACTAGAGAACCCACTG
CTTACTGGCTTATCGAAATTAATACGACTCACTATAGGGAGACCCAAGCTGGCTAGCTCCACCATGAGAG
TGACAGCCCCTAGAACACTGCTCCTGCTGCTGTGGGGAGCTGTGGCCCTTACAGAAACATGGGCCGGCAG
CTCTGGCAGCCACGAAGATCTGACAGTGAAGATCGGCGACTTCGGCCTGGCCACCGAGAAATCTCGTTGG
AGCGGCAGCCACCAGTTCGAGCAGCTGTCTGGCTCTATCCTGAGCAGCGGCTCTAGCGTCGTGGGCAGCA
AGGATATGAGCACCTGGGTGTTCGGCACCGAGAGATGGGACAACCTGATCTACTATGCCCTCGGCGGCAG
CAGCGGATCTTCTCAGGCTGGAATCCTGGCCAGAAACCTGGTGCCTATGGTGGCCACAGTGCAGGGCCAG
AATCTGAAGTCTAGCGGCAGCGGAAGCCCCAAGGCCAACAAAGAGATTCTGGACGAGGCCTACGTGATGG
CTTATGTGATGGCCGGCGTGGGCTCTCCCTATGTGTCTAGACTGCTGGGCAGCTCCGGAAGCAGCATGAC
CGAGTATAAGCTGGTGGTCGTGGGCGCCGTTGGCGTGGGAAAATCTGCCCTGACAATCCAGCTGATCCAG
TCCAGCGGATCCTCCACAGGCACCGGTATTGTAGGCATCGTGGCAGGCTTGGCTGTTCTGGCCGTTGTCG
TTATCGGCGCAGTTGTGGCCGCCGTCATGTGCCGGCGGAAATCCTCCGGCGGCAAAGGCGGTTCTTACTC
CCAGGCTGCTTGTTCAGATTCTGCCCAGGGGAGTGACGTTTCCTTGACCGCTCTCGAGGGCGGCGGAGAG
GGCAGAGGAAGTCTTCTAACATGCGGTGACGTGGAGGAGAATCCAGGCCCTAGGATGCCACCTCCAAGAC
TCCTCTTCTTCCTCCTCTTCCTGACACCAATGGAAGTCAGGCCTGAGGAACCTCTAGTGGTGAAGGTGGA
AGAGGGAGATAACGCTGTGTTACAGTGCCTCAAGGGAACCTCAGATGGACCCACTCAGCAGCTGACCTGG
TCTCGGGAGTCTCCGCTTAAACCCTTCCTGAAACTCAGCCTTGGACTGCCAGGTCTGGGAATCCACATGA
GGCCACTGGCTATCTGGCTGTTCATCTTCAACGTCTCTCAACAGATGGGAGGCTTCTACCTGTGTCAGCC
TGGACCACCTTCTGAGAAGGCATGGCAGCCTGGTTGGACAGTCAATGTGGAGGGTTCTGGTGAGCTGTTC
CGGTGGAATGTTTCGGACCTAGGTGGACTGGGATGTGGTCTGAAGAACAGGTCCTCAGAGGGACCTAGCT
CTCCTTCCGGGAAGCTCATGAGCCCCAAGCTGTATGTGTGGGCCAAAGACCGCCCTGAGATCTGGGAGGG
AGAGCCTCCGTGTGTCCCACCGAGGGACAGCCTGAACCAGAGCCTCAGCCAGGACCTCACCATGGCCCCT
GGCTCCACACTCTGGCTGTCCTGTGGGGTACCCCCTGACTCTGTGTCCAGGGGCCCCCTCTCCTGGACCC
ATGTGCACCCCAAGGGGCCTAAGTCATTGCTGAGCCTAGAGCTGAAGGACGATCGCCCTGCCAGAGATAT
GTGGGTAATGGAGACGGGTCTGTTGTTGCCCCGGGCCACAGCTCAAGACGCTGGAAAGTATTATTGTCAC
CGTGGCAACCTGACCATGTCATTCCACCTGGAGATCACTGCTCGGCCAGTACTATGGCACTGGCTGCTGA
GGACTGGTGGCTGGAAGGTCTCAGCTGTGACTTTGGCTTATCTGATCTTCTGCCTGTGTTCCCTTGTGGG
CATTCTTCATCTTCAAAGAGCCCTGGTCCTGAGGAGGAAAAGATGAGCGGCCGCTCTAGACCCGGGCTGC
AGGAATTCGATATCAAGCTTATCGATAATCAACCTCTGGATTACAAAATTTGTGAAAGATTGACTGGTAT
TCTTAACTATGTTGCTCCTTTTACGCTATGTGGATACGCTGCTTTAATGCCTTTGTATCATGCTATTGCT
TCCCGTATGGCTTTCATTTTCTCCTCCTTGTATAAATCCTGGTTGCTGTCTCTTTATGAGGAGTTGTGGC
CCGTTGTCAGGCAACGTGGCGTGGTGTGCACTGTGTTTGCTGACGCAACCCCCACTGGTTGGGGCATTGC
CACCACCTGTCAGCTCCTTTCCGGGACTTTCGCTTTCCCCCTCCCTATTGCCACGGCGGAACTCATCGCC
GCCTGCCTTGCCCGCTGCTGGACAGGGGCTCGGCTGTTGGGCACTGACAATTCCGTGGTGTTGTCGGGGA
AATCATCGTCCTTTCCTTGGCTGCTCGCCTGTGTTGCCACCTGGATTCTGCGCGGGACGTCCTTCTGCTA
CGTCCCTTCGGCCCTCAATCCAGCGGACCTTCCTTCCCGCGGCCTGCTGCCGGCTCTGCGGCCTCTTCCG
CGTCTTCGCCTTCGCCCTCAGACGAGTCGGATCTCCCTTTGGGCCGCCTCCCCGCATCGATACCGTCGAC
TAGCCCGACTGTGCCTTCTAGTTGCCAGCCATCTGTTGTTTGCCCCTCCCCCGTGCCTTCCTTGACCCTG
GAAGGTGCCACTCCCACTGTCCTTTCCTAATAAAATGAGGAAATTGCATCGCATTGTCTGAGTAGGTGTC
ATTCTATTCTGGGGGGTGGGGTGGGGCAGGACAGCAAGGGGGAGGATTGGGAAGACAATAGCAGGCATGC
TGGGGATGCGGTGGGCTCTATGGCTTCTGAAGGTCAACCAGGTTGCAGGGTTTCCTGTCCTCACAGGAAC
GAAGTCCCTAAAGAAACAGTGGCAGCCAGGTTTAGCCCCGGAATTGACTGGATTCCTTTTTTAGGGCCCA
TTGGTATGGCTTTTTCCCCGTATCCCCCCAGGTGTCTGCAGGCTCAAAGAGCAGCGAGAAGCGTTCAGAG
GAAAGCGATCCCGTGCCACCTTCCCCGTGCCCGGGCTGTCCCCGCACGCTGCCGGCTCGGGGATGCGGGG
GGAGCGCCGGACCGGAGCGGAGCCCCGGGCGGCTCGCTGCTGCCCCCTAGCGGGGGAGGGACGTAATTAC
ATCCCTGGGGGCTTTGGGGGGGGGCTGTCCCTGATATCTATAACAAGAAAATATATATATAATAAGTTAT
CACGTAAGTAGAACATGAAATAACAATATAATTATCGTATGAGTTAAATCTTAAAAGTCACGTAAAAGAT
AATCATGCGTCATTTTGACTCACGCGGTCGTTATAGTTCAAAATCAGTGACACTTACCGCATTGACAAGC
ACGCCTCACGGGAGCTCCAAGCGGCGACTGAGATGTCCTAAATGCACAGCGACGGATTCGCGCTATTTAG
AAAGAGAGAGCAATATTTCAAGAATGCATGCGTCAATTTTACGCAGACTATCTTTCTAGGGTTAATCTAG
CTGCATCAGGATCATATCGTCGGGTCTTTTTTCCGGCTCAGTCATCGCCCAAGCTGGCGCTATCTGGGCA
TCGGGGAGGAAGAAGCCCGTGCCTTTTCCCGCGAGGTTGAAGCGGCATGGAAAGAGTTTGCCGAGGATGA
CTGCTGCTGCATTGACGTTGAGCGAAAACGCACGTTTACCATGATGATTCGGGAAGGTGTGGCCATGCAC
GCCTTTAACGGTGAACTGTTCGTTCAGGCCACCTGGGATACCAGTTCGTCGCGGCTTTTCCGGACACAGT
TCCGGATGGTCAGCCCGAAGCGCATCAGCAACCCGAACAATACCGGCGACAGCCGGAACTGCCGTGCCGG
TGTGCAGATTAATGACAGCGGTGCGGCGCTGGGATATTACGTCAGCGAGGACGGGTATCCTGGCTGGATG
CCGCAGAAATGGACATGGATACCCCGTGAGTTACCCGGCGGGCGCGCTTGGCGTAATCATGGTCATAGCT
GTTTCCTGTGTGAAATTGTTATCCGCTCACAATTCCACACAACATACGAGCCGGAAGCATAAAGTGTAAA
GCCTGGGGTGCCTAATGAGTGAGCTAACTCACATTAATTGCGTTGCGCTCACTGCCCGCTTTCCAGTCGG
GAAACCTGTCGTGCCAGCT
